Addgene plasmid #104751: pUG-322
Purpose: Level 2 construct
Depositing lab: Marco Trujillo. Depositing organization: Leibniz Institute of Plant Biochemistry (IPB). Publication: UbiGate: a synthetic biology toolbox to analyse ubiquitination. Kowarschik K, Hoehenwarter W, Marillonnet S, Trujillo M. New Phytol. 2018 Mar;217(4):1749-1763. doi: 10.1111/nph.14900. Epub 2017 Nov 30. PubMed 29194629.
Backbone
  Vector backbone: pET-28GG
  Backbone size w/o insert (bp): 5190
  Vector type: Bacterial Expression
Growth in bacteria
  Bacterial resistance: Kanamycin, 50 μg/mL
  Growth temperature: 37°C
  Growth strain: DH5alpha
  Copy number: Low Copy
Gene/Insert
  Gene/Insert name: HIS-Ubq_UBA1_HA-UBC31_EL3 (alt name: AT4G05320,AT2G30110,AT1G36340)
  Species: A. thaliana (mustard weed)
  Insert size (bp): 4357
  Promoter: T7
  Tag / fusion protein: HIS-Ubq, HA-E2 (N terminal on insert)
  Cloning method: Restriction Enzyme; 5′ cloning site BpiI (destroyed during cloning); 3′ cloning site BpiI (destroyed during cloning)
  Sequencing primers: 5′ T7; 3′ T7 Terminal
Terms and licenses: Academic/Nonprofit Terms; Industry Terms: Not Available to Industry
How to cite: pUG-322 was a gift from Marco Trujillo (Addgene plasmid # 104751 ; http://n2t.net/addgene:104751 ; RRID:Addgene_104751)
