[The description below was written by a language model from this plasmid's Addgene catalogue record and pLannotate feature annotations shown in this document.]
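Description:
pUG-322 is a bacterial expression plasmid from the UbiGate toolbox, catalogued as a "Level 2" assembly in the pET-28GG backbone, a pET-28-type vector. The insert was joined through BpiI sites that were destroyed during cloning, consistent with Type IIS modular assembly. The plasmid is propagated in E. coli under kanamycin selection (aph(3')-Ia) and replicates from a ColE1/pBR322-type origin. The accompanying bom and rop elements fit its listing as low copy, and an f1 origin is also present. A backbone lacI gene with its own promoter supplies the repressor. Short tetracycline-resistance fragments appear to be backbone remnants rather than functional markers.

The payload is a roughly 4.4 kb polycistronic cassette of Arabidopsis thaliana ubiquitination components. It is driven by a single T7 promoter with a lac operator and closed by a T7 terminator, so expression needs T7 RNA polymerase and can be induced with IPTG. Three open reading frames follow one another, each preceded by its own T7 gene 10-derived ribosome binding site. The first is His-tagged ubiquitin, the second is the E1 ubiquitin-activating enzyme UBA1, and the third is the E2 conjugating enzyme UBC31 carrying N-terminal tandem HA epitopes. The "EL3" in the insert name is not explained in the record. No E3 ligase or substrate is annotated.

Co-expressing tagged ubiquitin, E1 and E2 from one transcript presumably reconstitutes the upstream part of the plant ubiquitination cascade in bacteria, in line with the toolbox's stated aim of analysing ubiquitination, with the His and HA tags allowing purification or detection. The sequenced and depositor records differ by only four nucleotides in length and start at different positions. They carry the same set of annotated features.
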