Features (pLannotate 1.2.2; 25 found; start..end, strand, type, name):
     12..467     +  rep_origin     f1 ori (sequence partly withheld): f1 bacteriophage origin of replication; arrow indicates direction of (+) strand synthesis
    494..551     +  promoter       AmpR promoter (fragment): bla
    560..1375    -  CDS            KanR: aminoglycoside phosphotransferase; aph(3')-Ia; confers resistance to kanamycin in bacteria or G418 (Geneticin®) in eukaryotes
   1497..2085    +  rep_origin     ori: high-copy-number ColE1/pMB1/pBR322/pUC origin of replication
   2271..2413    -  misc_feature   bom: basis of mobility region from pBR322
   2515..2706    -  CDS            rop: Rop protein, which maintains plasmids at low copy number; rop
   2723..3103    +  CDS            YPB1_ECOLX: Protein predicted: Swiss-Prot protein existence level 4. From Escherichia coli.
   3175..3466    -  CDS            TcR (fragment): tetracycline efflux protein; tet; confers resistance to tetracycline
   3481..3502    -  protein_bind   CAP binding site: CAP binding activates transcription in the presence of cAMP. E. coli catabolite activator protein
   3515..4597    -  CDS            lacI: lac repressor; lacI; The lac repressor binds to the lac operator to inhibit transcription in E. coli. This inhibition can be relieved by adding lactose or isopropyl-β-D-thiogalactopyranoside (IPTG).
   4598..4675    -  promoter       lacI promoter: lacI
   4683..4962    -  CDS            TcR (fragment): tetracycline efflux protein; tet; confers resistance to tetracycline
   4984..5002    +  promoter       T7 promoter: promoter for bacteriophage T7 RNA polymerase
   5003..5027    +  protein_bind   lac operator: The lac repressor binds to the lac operator to inhibit transcription in E. coli. This inhibition can be relieved by adding lactose or isopropyl-β-D-thiogalactopyranoside (IPTG). lac repressor encoded by lacI
   5048..5065    +  RBS            RBS (fragment): efficient ribosome binding site from bacteriophage T7 gene 10 (Olins and Rangwala, 1989)
   5080..5098    +  CDS            9xHis (fragment): 9xHis affinity tag
   5105..5332    +  CDS            UBIQ_AVESA: Experimental evidence at protein level: Swiss-Prot protein existence level 1. Ubiquitin exists either covalently attached to another protein, or free (unanchored). When covalently bound, it is conjugated to target proteins via an isopeptide bond either as a monomer (monoubiquitin), a polymer linked via different Lys residues of the ubiquitin (polyubiquitin chains) or a linear polymer linked via the initiator Met of the ubiquitin (linear polyubiquitin chains). Polyubiquitin chains, when attached to a target protein, have different functions depending on the Lys residue of the ubiquitin that is
   5344..5361    +  RBS            RBS (fragment): efficient ribosome binding site from bacteriophage T7 gene 10 (Olins and Rangwala, 1989)
   5368..8607    +  CDS            UBA1: UBE11_ARATH - Also known as MOS5. Experimental evidence at protein level: Swiss-Prot protein existence level 1. Activates ubiquitin by first adenylating its C-terminal glycine residue with ATP, and thereafter linking this residue to the side chain of a cysteine residue in E1, yielding a ubiquitin-E1 thioester and free AMP. From Arabidopsis thaliana (Mouse-ear cress).
   8619..8636    +  RBS            RBS (fragment): efficient ribosome binding site from bacteriophage T7 gene 10 (Olins and Rangwala, 1989)
   8646..8734    +  CDS            3xHA (fragment): three tandem HA epitope tags
   8748..8836    +  CDS            3xHA (fragment): three tandem HA epitope tags
   8838..9299    +  CDS            UBC31: UBC31_ARATH - Experimental evidence at transcript level: Swiss-Prot protein existence level 2. Accepts the ubiquitin from the E1 complex and catalyzes its covalent attachment to other proteins. From Arabidopsis thaliana (Mouse-ear cress).
   9418..9467    +  CDS            SET1 (fragment): solubility-enhancement tag derived from T7 phage gene 10B
   9475..9522    +  terminator     T7 terminator: transcription terminator for bacteriophage T7 RNA polymerase
>Addgene plasmid #104751 | pUG-322 | depositor full sequence | sequence record 198579 | Full Sequence
TGGCGAATGGG
[124 nt withheld, positions 12-135]
C
[91 nt withheld, positions 137-227]
A
[49 nt withheld, positions 229-277]
CCTTTGACGTTGGAGTCCACGTTCTTT
[37 nt withheld, positions 305-341]
ACCCTATCTCGGTCTATTCTTTTGATTTATAAGGGATTTTGCCGATTTCGGCCTATTGGTTAAAAAATGA
GCTGATTTAACAAAAATTTAACGCGAATTTTAACAAAATATTAACGTTTACAATTTCAGGTGGCACTTTT
CGGGGAAATGTGCGCGGAACCCCTATTTGTTTATTTTTCTAAATACATTCAAATATGTATCCGCTCATGA
ATTAATTCTTAGAAAAACTCATCGAGCATCAAATGAAACTGCAATTTATTCATATCAGGATTATCAATAC
CATATTTTTGAAAAAGCCGTTTCTGTAATGAAGGAGAAAACTCACCGAGGCAGTTCCATAGGATGGCAAG
ATCCTGGTATCGGTCTGCGATTCCGACTCGTCCAACATCAATACAACCTATTAATTTCCCCTCGTCAAAA
ATAAGGTTATCAAGTGAGAAATCACCATGAGTGACGACTGAATCCGGTGAGAATGGCAAAAGTTTATGCA
TTTCTTTCCAGACTTGTTCAACAGGCCAGCCATTACGCTCGTCATCAAAATCACTCGCATCAACCAAACC
GTTATTCATTCGTGATTGCGCCTGAGCGAGTCGAAATACGCGATCGCTGTTAAAAGGACAATTACAAACA
GGAATCGAATGCAACCGGCGCAGGAACACTGCCAGCGCATCAACAATATTTTCACCTGAATCAGGATATT
CTTCTAATACCTGGAATGCTGTTTTCCCGGGGATCGCAGTGGTGAGTAACCATGCATCATCAGGAGTACG
GATAAAATGCTTGATGGTCGGAAGAGGCATAAATTCCGTCAGCCAGTTTAGTCTGACCATCTCATCTGTA
ACATCATTGGCAACGCTACCTTTGCCATGTTTCAGAAACAACTCTGGCGCATCGGGCTTCCCATACAATC
GATAGATTGTCGCACCTGATTGCCCGACATTATCGCGAGCCCATTTATACCCATATAAATCAGCATCCAT
GTTGGAATTTAATCGCGGCCTAGAGCAAGACGTTTCCCGTTGAATATGGCTCATAACACCCCTTGTATTA
CTGTTTATGTAAGCAGACAGTTTTATTGTTCATGACCAAAATCCCTTAACGTGAGTTTTCGTTCCACTGA
GCGTCAGACCCCGTAGAAAAGATCAAAGGATCTTCTTGAGATCCTTTTTTTCTGCGCGTAATCTGCTGCT
TGCAAACAAAAAAACCACCGCTACCAGCGGTGGTTTGTTTGCCGGATCAAGAGCTACCAACTCTTTTTCC
GAAGGTAACTGGCTTCAGCAGAGCGCAGATACCAAATACTGTCCTTCTAGTGTAGCCGTAGTTAGGCCAC
CACTTCAAGAACTCTGTAGCACCGCCTACATACCTCGCTCTGCTAATCCTGTTACCAGTGGCTGCTGCCA
GTGGCGATAAGTCGTGTCTTACCGGGTTGGACTCAAGACGATAGTTACCGGATAAGGCGCAGCGGTCGGG
CTGAACGGGGGGTTCGTGCACACAGCCCAGCTTGGAGCGAACGACCTACACCGAACTGAGATACCTACAG
CGTGAGCTATGAGAAAGCGCCACGCTTCCCGAAGGGAGAAAGGCGGACAGGTATCCGGTAAGCGGCAGGG
TCGGAACAGGAGAGCGCACGAGGGAGCTTCCAGGGGGAAACGCCTGGTATCTTTATAGTCCTGTCGGGTT
TCGCCACCTCTGACTTGAGCGTCGATTTTTGTGATGCTCGTCAGGGGGGCGGAGCCTATGGAAAAACGCC
AGCAACGCGGCCTTTTTACGGTTCCTGGCCTTTTGCTGGCCTTTTGCTCACATGTTCTTTCCTGCGTTAT
CCCCTGATTCTGTGGATAACCGTATTACCGCCTTTGAGTGAGCTGATACCGCTCGCCGCAGCCGAACGAC
CGAGCGCAGCGAGTCAGTGAGCGAGGAAGCGGAAGAGCGCCTGATGCGGTATTTTCTCCTTACGCATCTG
TGCGGTATTTCACACCGCATATATGGTGCACTCTCAGTACAATCTGCTCTGATGCCGCATAGTTAAGCCA
GTATACACTCCGCTATCGCTACGTGACTGGGTCATGGCTGCGCCCCGACACCCGCCAACACCCGCTGACG
CGCCCTGACGGGCTTGTCTGCTCCCGGCATCCGCTTACAGACAAGCTGTGACCGACTCCGGGAGCTGCAT
GTGTCAGAGGTTTTCACCGTCATCACCGAAACGCGCGAGGCAGCTGCGGTAAAGCTCATCAGCGTGGTCG
TGAAGCGATTCACAGATGTCTGCCTGTTCATCCGCGTCCAGCTCGTTGAGTTTCTCCAGAAGCGTTAATG
TCTGGCTTCTGATAAAGCGGGCCATGTTAAGGGCGGTTTTTTCCTGTTTGGTCACTGATGCCTCCGTGTA
AGGGGGATTTCTGTTCATGGGGGTAATGATACCGATGAAACGAGAGAGGATGCTCACGATACGGGTTACT
GATGATGAACATGCCCGGTTACTGGAACGTTGTGAGGGTAAACAACTGGCGGTATGGATGCGGCGGGACC
AGAGAAAAATCACTCAGGGTCAATGCCAGCGCTTCGTTAATACAGATGTAGGTGTTCCACAGGGTAGCCA
GCAGCATCCTGCGATGCAGATCCGGAACATAATGGTGCAGGGCGCTGACTTCCGCGTTTCCAGACTTTAC
GAAACACGGAAACCCAAGACCATTCATGTTGTTGCTCAGGTCGCAGACGTTTTGCAGCAGCAGTCGCTTC
ACGTTCGCTCGCGTATCGGTGATTCATTCTGCTAACCAGTAAGGCAACCCCGCCAGCCTAGCCGGGTCCT
CAACGACAGGAGCACGATCATGCGCACCCGTGGGGCCGCCATGCCGGCGATAATGGCCTGCTTCTCGCCG
AAACGTTTGGTGGCGGGACCAGTGACGAAGGCTTGAGCGAGGGCGTGCAAGATTCCGAATACCGCAAGCG
ACAGGCCGATCATCGTCGCGCTCCAGCGAAAGCGGTCCTCGCCGAAAATGACCCAGAGCGCTGCCGGCAC
CTGTCCTACGAGTTGCATGATAAAGAACACAGTCATAAGTGCGGCGACGATAGTCATGCCCCGCGCCCAC
CGGAAGGAGCTGACTGGGTTGAAGGCTCTCAAGGGCATCGGTCGAGATCCCGGTGCCTAATGAGTGAGCT
AACTTACATTAATTGCGTTGCGCTCACTGCCCGCTTTCCAGTCGGGAAACCTGTCGTGCCAGCTGCATTA
ATGAATCGGCCAACGCGCGGGGAGAGGCGGTTTGCGTATTGGGCGCCAGGGTGGTTTTTCTTTTCACCAG
TGACACGGGCAACAGCTGATTGCCCTTCACCGCCTGGCCCTGAGAGAGTTGCAGCAAGCGGTCCACGCTG
GTTTGCCCCAGCAGGCGAAAATCCTGTTTGATGGTGGTTAACGGCGGGATATAACATGAGCTGTCCTCGG
TATCGTCGTATCCCACTACCGAGATATCCGCACCAACGCGCAGCCCGGACTCGGTAATGGCGCGCATTGC
GCCCAGCGCCATCTGATCGTTGGCAACCAGCATCGCAGTGGGAACGATGCCCTCATTCAGCATTTGCATG
GTTTGTTGAAAACCGGACATGGCACTCCAGTCGCCTTCCCGTTCCGCTATCGGCTGAATTTGATTGCGAG
TGAGATATTTATGCCAGCCAGCCAGACGCAGACGCGCCGAGACAGAACTTAATGGGCCCGCTAACAGCGC
GATTTGCTGGTGACCCAATGCGACCAGATGCTCCACGCCCAGTCGCGTACCGTCCTCATGGGAGAAAATA
ATACTGTTGATGGGTGTCTGGTCAGAGACATCAAGAAATAACGCCGGAACATTAGTGCAGGCAGCTTCCA
CAGCAATGGCATCCTGGTCATCCAGCGGATAGTTAATGATCAGCCCACTGACGCGTTGCGCGAGAAGATT
GTGCACCGCCGCTTTACAGGCTTCGACGCCGCTTCGTTCTACCATCGACACCACCACGCTGGCACCCAGT
TGATCGGCGCGAGATTTAATCGCCGCGACAATTTGCGACGGCGCGTGCAGGGCCAGACTGGAGGTGGCAA
CGCCAATCAGCAACGACTGTTTGCCCGCCAGTTGTTGTGCCACGCGGTTGGGAATGTAATTCAGCTCCGC
CATCGCCGCTTCCACTTTTTCCCGCGTTTTCGCAGAAACGTGGCTGGCCTGGTTCACCACGCGGGAAACG
GTCTGATAAGAGACACCGGCATACTCTGCGACATCGTATAACGTTACTGGTTTCACATTCACCACCCTGA
ATTGACTCTCTTCCGGGCGCTATCATGCCATACCGCGAAAGGTTTTGCGCCATTCGATGGTGTCCGGGAT
CTCGACGCTCTCCCTTATGCGACTCCTGCATTAGGAAGCAGCCCAGTAGTAGGTTGAGGCCGTTGAGCAC
CGCCGCCGCAAGGAATGGTGCATGCAAGGAGATGGCGCCCAACAGTCCCCCGGCCACGGGGCCTGCCACC
ATACCCACGCCGAAACAAGCGCTCATGAGCCCGAAGTGGCGAGCCCGATCTTCCCCATCGGTGATGTCGG
CGATATAGGCGCCAGCAACCGCACCTGTGGCGCCGGTGATGCCGGCCACGATGCGTCCGGCGTAGAGGAT
CGAGATCTCGATCCCGCGAAATTAATACGACTCACTATAGGGGAATTGTGAGCGGATAACAATTCCCCTC
TAGAAATAATTTTGCCTTAACTTTAAGAAGGAGATATACCATGGGCAGCCACCACCACCACCACCACAGC
GGAATGCAGATCTTTGTTAAGACTCTCACCGGAAAGACAATCACCCTGGAGGTGGAAAGCTCCGACACCA
TCGACAACGTTAAGGCCAAGATCCAGGATAAGGAGGGCATTCCTCCGGATCAGCAGAGGCTTATTTTCGC
CGGCAAGCAGCTAGAGGATGGCCGTACGTTGGCTGATTACAATATCCAGAAGGAATCCACCCTCCACTTG
GTCCTCAGGCTCCGTGGTGGTTAAGCTTGCAATTAACTTTAAGAAGGAGATATACAATGCTTCACAAGCG
AGCTAGTGAAGCTAACGATAAGAACGATAATACCATCATCGGTTCCGATTTAGCATCATCTAAGAAACGC
CGTATCGATTTCACTGAATCTTCGTCTGATAAGTCATCTTCGATTTTAGCTTCTGGTAGTAGCAGGGGTT
TTCACGGCGATAGCGTCGTTCAGCAAATCGACATGGCTTTTGGTAATTCGAACCGTCAGGAGATTGATGA
AGATCTGCACAGTCGCCAGCTCGCCGTCTATGGTCGTGAGACTATGAGGCGTCTCTTTGCTTCCAATGTT
CTCATCTCGGGGATGCACGGTCTTGGTGCCGAGATTGCCAAGAATCTTATACTTGCTGGTGTGAAGTCTG
TGACCTTGCATGATGAAAGAGTTGTAGAGCTATGGGACTTATCAAGCAACTTTGTTTTCTCGGAGGATGA
TGTTGGCAAGAATAGAGCAGATGCTTCTGTTCAGAAGTTACAGGATCTTAACAATGCTGTGGTTGTCTCT
AGCTTGACCAAAAGCTTAAACAAAGAGGATCTTTCTGGCTTCCAGGTTGTTGTATTCTCTGACATAAGCA
TGGAAAGAGCAATCGAATTTGATGACTATTGTCACAGCCATCAGCCTCCTATCGCTTTTGTCAAGGCTGA
TGTCAGGGGTCTTTTCGGCTCTGTCTTTTGTGATTTTGGGCCTGAATTTGCGGTTCTTGATGTTGATGGA
GAGGAACCCCATACAGGCATCATTGCGTCTATCTCTAATGAGAACCAGGCATTTATTTCCTGTGTCGACG
ATGAGAGGCTTGAGTTTGAAGATGGTGACCTAGTTGTTTTCTCAGAAGTTGAGGGTATGACAGAATTGAA
TGATGGGAAACCAAGGAAGATAAAAAGTACACGGCCATATTCATTCACCCTTGATGAGGACACTACTAAC
TATGGAACATATGTGAAGGGTGGTATTGTCACTCAAGTGAAACAGCCAAAGTTACTGAATTTCAAGCCAT
TGAGGGAAGCGCTTAAGGATCCAGGGGATTTTCTATTTAGTGATTTCTCTAAGTTTGATCGGCCTCCACT
CCTTCACTTAGCATTCCAGGCACTTGATCATTTTAAAGCTGAAGCTGGCAGATTTCCTGTTGCTGGCTCA
GAAGAGGACGCTCAGAAGCTTATATCGATTGCCACAGCCATCAATACCGGGCAGGGTGATTTAAAGGTGG
AGAATGTTGATCAGAAGCTTCTAAGACACTTTTCCTTTGGAGCCAAGGCTGTCCTGAATCCTATGGCTGC
AATGTTTGGCGGTATTGTTGGACAGGAGGTTGTTAAAGCTTGCTCTGGAAAATTTCATCCTCTCTTCCAG
TTTTTCTACTTTGATTCAGTGGAGTCACTCCCCTCTGAACCTGTGGACTCGAGTGACTTTGCACCAAGAA
ACAGCCGGTATGATGCCCAAATATCTGTATTTGGGGCCAAGTTCCAGAAGAAACTTGAAGATGCTAAAGT
TTTCACAGTAGGGTCTGGTGCTCTTGGCTGTGAGTTCTTGAAAAATTTGGCTCTGATGGGGGTTTCTTGT
GGAAGCCAAGGGAAGCTGACAGTGACAGATGATGATATCATTGAGAAGAGTAACCTCAGTCGTCAATTTC
TGTTCCGTGACTGGAACATTGGACAGGCTAAATCCACAGTTGCTGCTTCGGCTGCTGCTGTTATAAATCC
TCGCTTCAACATTGAGGCCCTGCAAAACCGTGTTGGCGCGGAGACTGAGAATGTATTTGACGATGCCTTC
TGGGAGAACTTAACTGTTGTCGTCAATGCACTGGATAATGTTAATGCGAGGCTCTATGTTGATTCGAGGT
GCTTGTATTTCCAGAAGCCTCTCCTTGAGTCTGGAACTCTTGGTACAAAGTGCAACACACAGTCGGTTAT
CCCACATCTAACTGAAAATTACGGTGCCTCAAGGGACCCACCAGAGAAACAGGCCCCCATGTGTACAGTG
CATTCCTTCCCGCATAACATTGATCACTGTTTAACTTGGGCTCGCTCTGAGTTTGAGGGTCTGCTGGAGA
AAACTCCCGCTGAAGTGAATGCATATCTTTCTAGCCCAGTTGAGTACACTAACTCAATGATGAGTGCTGG
TGATGCTCAGGCGAGGGACACATTGGAGAGGATTGTTGAGTGCCTTGAAAAGGAGAAGTGTGAAACCTTC
CAAGACTGCTTAACCTGGGCACGACTGAGGTTTGAGGATTACTTTGTGAACCGTGTCAAGCAATTGATAT
ACACATTTCCTGAAGATGCTGCGACTAGTACCGGAGCTCCATTCTGGTCTGCTCCAAAAAGATTCCCTCG
TCCACTCCAGTACTCGTCGTCCGACCCAAGTCTCCTTAACTTTATCACAGCGACTGCTATTTTACGAGCA
GAGACATTTGGGATCCCGATACCTGAGTGGACTAAGAACCCAAAGGAAGCAGCAGAAGCTGTTGACAGAG
TGATAGTCCCAGACTTTGAGCCAAGGCAAGATGCAAAGATTGTGACTGATGAGAAAGCTACCACTTTAAC
CACTGCTTCGGTGGACGACGCTGCAGTCATCGACGATCTCATTGCTAAGATCGACCAGTGTAGGCATAAC
TTGTCGCCAGACTTCAGGATGAAACCTATTCAGTTCGAAAAGGATGATGATACAAACTATCACATGGATG
TGATAGCAGGACTAGCCAACATGAGGGCGAGAAATTACAGCATCCCTGAAGTGGACAAGCTGAAAGCAAA
GTTCATAGCAGGGAGAATCATCCCAGCCATTGCGACTTCAACAGCCATGGCTACTGGGCTGGTCTGCCTC
GAGCTGTACAAGGTCCTTGATGGAGGACATAAAGTGGAAGCTTACAGAAACACATTTGCCAACCTGGCAC
TTCCACTATTCTCCATGGCTGAACCACTTCCACCAAAGGTGGTGAAGCACCGTGACATGGCTTGGACAGT
TTGGGACAGATGGGTTCTCAAGGGAAACCCAACTCTTCGTGAGGTGTTGCAGTGGCTGGAGGACAAAGGG
CTTAGCGCATACAGCATCTCTTGTGGAAGCTGTCTACTGTTCAACAGTATGTTCACAAGGCACAAGGAGA
GGATGGACAAGAAGGTTGTGGATCTCGCTCGGGATGTTGCGAAAGTCGAGTTACCGCCTTATCGCAACCA
TCTTGATGTAGTGGTGGCTTGTGAGGATGAAGATGACAATGACGTCGATATTCCTCTCGTCTCTATCTAC
TTCAGGTGAGCTTACTATTAACTTTAAGAAGGAGATATACCATGTACCCATACGATGTTCCTGACTATGC
GGGCTATCCCTATGACGTCCCGGACTATGCAGGATTGTATCCATATGACGTTCCAGATTACGCCACTAGA
GCTGCTTACCCATACGATGTTCCTGACTATGCGGGCTATCCCTATGACGTCCCGGACTATGCAGGATTGT
ATCCATATGACGTTCCAGATTACGCAATGTTTAAGAAAATGGATAAAAAAGCAGCGCAGAGAATTGCGAT
GGAATACAGAGCTATGATCTCGAAAGAATCTTTGTTCAGTATTGGTCAAAACTCGAACAATATATACGAA
TGGACTGCAGTGATCCGGGGTCCAGATGGCACTCCCTATGAAGGTGGCATGTTTAATCTCAGTATTAAGT
TTCCTACGGATTATCCTTTTAAACCACCCAAGTTTACGTTTAAAACTCCGATTTACCATCCAAATATCAA
TGATGAAGGATCGATTTGCATGAACATTCTTAAAGACAAATGGACTCCTGCTCTTATGGTTGAAAAGGTG
CTTCTGTCAATACTTTTACTATTGGAAAAACCAAACCCAGATGATCCTCTTGTACCTGAAATTGGACAGC
TCTTCAAGAATAACAGATTCCAATTTGACCAGAGAGCTCGAGAATTCACTGCTCGACATGCTAATAATTA
AGCTTTTACGCTTTTAAGCCAGCCCCGACACCCGCCAACACCCGCTGACGCGCCCTGACGGGCTTGTCTG
CTCCCGGCATCCGCTTACAGACAAGCTGTGACCGGGATGAGATCCGGCTGCTAACAAAGCCCGAAAGGAA
GCTGAGTTGGCTGCTGCCACCGCTGAGCAATAACTAGCATAACCCCTTGGGGCCTCTAAACGGGTCTTGA
GGGGTTTTTTGCTGAAAGGAGGAACTATATCCGGAT
