Features (pLannotate 1.2.2; 25 found; start..end, strand, type, name):
    995..1072    -  promoter       lacI promoter: lacI
   1080..1359    -  CDS            TcR (fragment): tetracycline efflux protein; tet; confers resistance to tetracycline
   1381..1399    +  promoter       T7 promoter: promoter for bacteriophage T7 RNA polymerase
   1400..1424    +  protein_bind   lac operator: The lac repressor binds to the lac operator to inhibit transcription in E. coli. This inhibition can be relieved by adding lactose or isopropyl-β-D-thiogalactopyranoside (IPTG). lac repressor encoded by lacI
   1445..1462    +  RBS            RBS (fragment): efficient ribosome binding site from bacteriophage T7 gene 10 (Olins and Rangwala, 1989)
   1477..1495    +  CDS            9xHis (fragment): 9xHis affinity tag
   1502..1729    +  CDS            UBIQ_AVESA: Experimental evidence at protein level: Swiss-Prot protein existence level 1. Ubiquitin exists either covalently attached to another protein, or free (unanchored). When covalently bound, it is conjugated to target proteins via an isopeptide bond either as a monomer (monoubiquitin), a polymer linked via different Lys residues of the ubiquitin (polyubiquitin chains) or a linear polymer linked via the initiator Met of the ubiquitin (linear polyubiquitin chains). Polyubiquitin chains, when attached to a target protein, have different functions depending on the Lys residue of the ubiquitin that is
   1741..1758    +  RBS            RBS (fragment): efficient ribosome binding site from bacteriophage T7 gene 10 (Olins and Rangwala, 1989)
   1765..5004    +  CDS            UBA1: UBE11_ARATH - Also known as MOS5. Experimental evidence at protein level: Swiss-Prot protein existence level 1. Activates ubiquitin by first adenylating its C-terminal glycine residue with ATP, and thereafter linking this residue to the side chain of a cysteine residue in E1, yielding a ubiquitin-E1 thioester and free AMP. From Arabidopsis thaliana (Mouse-ear cress).
   5016..5033    +  RBS            RBS (fragment): efficient ribosome binding site from bacteriophage T7 gene 10 (Olins and Rangwala, 1989)
   5043..5131    +  CDS            3xHA (fragment): three tandem HA epitope tags
   5145..5233    +  CDS            3xHA (fragment): three tandem HA epitope tags
   5235..5696    +  CDS            UBC31: UBC31_ARATH - Experimental evidence at transcript level: Swiss-Prot protein existence level 2. Accepts the ubiquitin from the E1 complex and catalyzes its covalent attachment to other proteins. From Arabidopsis thaliana (Mouse-ear cress).
   5815..5864    +  CDS            SET1 (fragment): solubility-enhancement tag derived from T7 phage gene 10B
   5872..5919    +  terminator     T7 terminator: transcription terminator for bacteriophage T7 RNA polymerase
   5956..6384    +  rep_origin     f1 ori (sequence partly withheld): f1 bacteriophage origin of replication; arrow indicates direction of (+) strand synthesis
   6437..6494    +  promoter       AmpR promoter (fragment): bla
   6503..7318    -  CDS            KanR: aminoglycoside phosphotransferase; aph(3')-Ia; confers resistance to kanamycin in bacteria or G418 (Geneticin®) in eukaryotes
   7440..8028    +  rep_origin     ori: high-copy-number ColE1/pMB1/pBR322/pUC origin of replication
   8214..8353    -  misc_feature   bom: basis of mobility region from pBR322
   8455..8646    -  CDS            rop: Rop protein, which maintains plasmids at low copy number; rop
   8663..9043    +  CDS            YPB1_ECOLX: Protein predicted: Swiss-Prot protein existence level 4. From Escherichia coli.
   9115..9406    -  CDS            TcR (fragment): tetracycline efflux protein; tet; confers resistance to tetracycline
   9421..9442    -  protein_bind   CAP binding site: CAP binding activates transcription in the presence of cAMP. E. coli catabolite activator protein
   9455..994     -  CDS            lacI (across the origin): lac repressor; lacI; The lac repressor binds to the lac operator to inhibit transcription in E. coli. This inhibition can be relieved by adding lactose or isopropyl-β-D-thiogalactopyranoside (IPTG).
>Addgene plasmid #104751 | pUG-322 | addgene full sequence | sequence record 205539 | Addgene NGS Result
GCGCCAGGGTGGTTTTTCTTTTCACCAGTGACACGGGCAACAGCTGATTGCCCTTCACCGCCTGGCCCTG
AGAGAGTTGCAGCAAGCGGTCCACGCTGGTTTGCCCCAGCAGGCGAAAATCCTGTTTGATGGTGGTTAAC
GGCGGGATATAACATGAGCTGTCCTCGGTATCGTCGTATCCCACTACCGAGATATCCGCACCAACGCGCA
GCCCGGACTCGGTAATGGCGCGCATTGCGCCCAGCGCCATCTGATCGTTGGCAACCAGCATCGCAGTGGG
AACGATGCCCTCATTCAGCATTTGCATGGTTTGTTGAAAACCGGACATGGCACTCCAGTCGCCTTCCCGT
TCCGCTATCGGCTGAATTTGATTGCGAGTGAGATATTTATGCCAGCCAGCCAGACGCAGACGCGCCGAGA
CAGAACTTAATGGGCCCGCTAACAGCGCGATTTGCTGGTGACCCAATGCGACCAGATGCTCCACGCCCAG
TCGCGTACCGTCCTCATGGGAGAAAATAATACTGTTGATGGGTGTCTGGTCAGAGACATCAAGAAATAAC
GCCGGAACATTAGTGCAGGCAGCTTCCACAGCAATGGCATCCTGGTCATCCAGCGGATAGTTAATGATCA
GCCCACTGACGCGTTGCGCGAGAAGATTGTGCACCGCCGCTTTACAGGCTTCGACGCCGCTTCGTTCTAC
CATCGACACCACCACGCTGGCACCCAGTTGATCGGCGCGAGATTTAATCGCCGCGACAATTTGCGACGGC
GCGTGCAGGGCCAGACTGGAGGTGGCAACGCCAATCAGCAACGACTGTTTGCCCGCCAGTTGTTGTGCCA
CGCGGTTGGGAATGTAATTCAGCTCCGCCATCGCCGCTTCCACTTTTTCCCGCGTTTTCGCAGAAACGTG
GCTGGCCTGGTTCACCACGCGGGAAACGGTCTGATAAGAGACACCGGCATACTCTGCGACATCGTATAAC
GTTACTGGTTTCACATTCACCACCCTGAATTGACTCTCTTCCGGGCGCTATCATGCCATACCGCGAAAGG
TTTTGCGCCATTCGATGGTGTCCGGGATCTCGACGCTCTCCCTTATGCGACTCCTGCATTAGGAAGCAGC
CCAGTAGTAGGTTGAGGCCGTTGAGCACCGCCGCCGCAAGGAATGGTGCATGCAAGGAGATGGCGCCCAA
CAGTCCCCCGGCCACGGGGCCTGCCACCATACCCACGCCGAAACAAGCGCTCATGAGCCCGAAGTGGCGA
GCCCGATCTTCCCCATCGGTGATGTCGGCGATATAGGCGCCAGCAACCGCACCTGTGGCGCCGGTGATGC
CGGCCACGATGCGTCCGGCGTAGAGGATCGAGATCTCGATCCCGCGAAATTAATACGACTCACTATAGGG
GAATTGTGAGCGGATAACAATTCCCCTCTAGAAATAATTTTGCCTTAACTTTAAGAAGGAGATATACCAT
GGGCAGCCACCACCACCACCACCACAGCGGAATGCAGATCTTTGTTAAGACTCTCACCGGAAAGACAATC
ACCCTAGAGGTGGAAAGCTCCGACACCATCGACAACGTTAAGGCCAAGATCCAGGATAAGGAGGGCATTC
CTCCGGATCAGCAGAGGCTTATTTTCGCCGGCAAGCAGCTAGAGGATGGCCGTACGTTGGCTGATTACAA
TATCCAGAAGGAATCCACCCTCCACTTGGTCCTCAGGCTCCGTGGTGGTTAAGCTTGCAATTAACTTTAA
GAAGGAGATATACAATGCTTCACAAGCGAGCTAGTGAAGCTAACGATAAGAACGATAATACCATCATCGG
TTCCGATTTAGCATCATCTAAGAAACGCCGTATCGATTTCACTGAATCTTCGTCTGATAAGTCATCTTCG
ATTTTAGCTTCTGGTAGTAGCAGGGGTTTTCACGGCGATAGCGTCGTTCAGCAAATCGACATGGCTTTTG
GTAATTCGAACCGTCAGGAGATTGATGAAGATCTGCACAGTCGCCAGCTCGCCGTCTATGGTCGTGAGAC
TATGAGGCGTCTCTTTGCTTCCAATGTTCTCATCTCGGGGATGCACGGTCTTGGTGCCGAGATTGCCAAG
AATCTTATACTTGCTGGTGTGAAGTCTGTGACCTTGCATGATGAAAGAGTTGTAGAGCTATGGGACTTAT
CAAGCAACTTTGTTTTCTCGGAGGATGATGTTGGCAAGAATAGAGCAGATGCTTCTGTTCAGAAGTTACA
GGATCTTAACAATGCTGTGGTTGTCTCTAGCTTGACCAAAAGCTTAAACAAAGAGGATCTTTCTGGCTTC
CAGGTTGTTGTATTCTCTGACATAAGCATGGAAAGAGCAATCGAATTTGATGACTATTGTCACAGCCATC
AGCCTCCTATCGCTTTTGTCAAGGCTGATGTCAGGGGTCTTTTCGGCTCTGTCTTTTGTGATTTTGGGCC
TGAATTTGCGGTTCTTGATGTTGATGGAGAGGAACCCCATACAGGCATCATTGCGTCTATCTCTAATGAG
AACCAGGCATTTATTTCCTGTGTCGACGATGAGAGGCTTGAGTTTGAAGATGGTGACCTAGTTGTTTTCT
CAGAAGTTGAGGGTATGACAGAATTGAATGATGGGAAACCAAGGAAGATAAAAAGTACACGGCCATATTC
ATTCACCCTTGATGAGGACACTACTAACTATGGAACATATGTGAAGGGTGGTATTGTCACTCAAGTGAAA
CAGCCAAAGTTACTGAATTTCAAGCCATTGAGGGAAGCGCTTAAGGATCCAGGGGATTTTCTATTTAGTG
ATTTCTCTAAGTTTGATCGGCCTCCACTCCTTCACTTAGCATTCCAGGCACTTGATCATTTTAAAGCTGA
AGCTGGCAGATTTCCTGTTGCTGGCTCAGAAGAGGACGCTCAGAAGCTTATATCGATTGCCACAGCCATC
AATACCGGGCAGGGTGATTTAAAGGTGGAGAATGTTGATCAGAAGCTTCTAAGACACTTTTCCTTTGGAG
CCAAGGCTGTCCTGAATCCTATGGCTGCAATGTTTGGCGGTATTGTTGGACAGGAGGTTGTTAAAGCTTG
CTCTGGAAAATTTCATCCTCTCTTCCAGTTTTTCTACTTTGATTCAGTGGAGTCACTCCCCTCTGAACCT
GTGGACTCGAGTGACTTTGCACCAAGAAACAGCCGGTATGATGCCCAAATATCTGTATTTGGGGCCAAGT
TCCAGAAGAAACTTGAAGATGCTAAAGTTTTCACAGTAGGGTCTGGTGCTCTTGGCTGTGAGTTCTTGAA
AAATTTGGCTCTGATGGGGGTTTCTTGTGGAAGCCAAGGGAAGCTGACAGTGACAGATGATGATATCATT
GAGAAGAGTAACCTCAGTCGTCAATTTCTGTTCCGTGACTGGAACATTGGACAGGCTAAATCCACAGTTG
CTGCTTCGGCTGCTGCTGTTATAAATCCTCGCTTCAACATTGAGGCCCTGCAAAACCGTGTTGGCGCGGA
GACTGAGAATGTATTTGACGATGCCTTCTGGGAGAACTTAACTGTTGTCGTCAATGCACTGGATAATGTT
AATGCGAGGCTCTATGTTGATTCGAGGTGCTTGTATTTCCAGAAGCCTCTCCTTGAGTCTGGAACTCTTG
GTACAAAGTGCAACACACAGTCGGTTATCCCACATCTAACTGAAAATTACGGTGCCTCAAGGGACCCACC
AGAGAAACAGGCCCCCATGTGTACAGTGCATTCCTTCCCGCATAACATTGATCACTGTTTAACTTGGGCT
CGCTCTGAGTTTGAGGGTCTGCTGGAGAAAACTCCCGCTGAAGTGAATGCATATCTTTCTAGCCCAGTTG
AGTACACTAACTCAATGATGAGTGCTGGTGATGCTCAGGCGAGGGACACATTGGAGAGGATTGTTGAGTG
CCTTGAAAAGGAGAAGTGTGAAACCTTCCAAGACTGCTTAACCTGGGCACGACTGAGGTTTGAGGATTAC
TTTGTGAACCGTGTCAAGCAATTGATATACACATTTCCTGAAGATGCTGCGACTAGTACCGGAGCTCCAT
TCTGGTCTGCTCCAAAAAGATTCCCTCGTCCACTCCAGTACTCGTCGTCCGACCCAAGTCTCCTTAACTT
TATCACAGCGACTGCTATTTTACGAGCAGAGACATTTGGGATCCCGATACCTGAGTGGACTAAGAACCCA
AAGGAAGCAGCAGAAGCTGTTGACAGAGTGATAGTCCCAGACTTTGAGCCAAGGCAAGATGCAAAGATTG
TGACTGATGAGAAAGCTACCACTTTAACCACTGCTTCGGTGGACGACGCTGCAGTCATCGACGATCTCAT
TGCTAAGATCGACCAGTGTAGGCATAACTTGTCGCCAGACTTCAGGATGAAACCTATTCAGTTCGAAAAG
GATGATGATACAAACTATCACATGGATGTGATAGCAGGACTAGCCAACATGAGGGCGAGAAATTACAGCA
TCCCTGAAGTGGACAAGCTGAAAGCAAAGTTCATAGCAGGGAGAATCATCCCAGCCATTGCGACTTCAAC
AGCCATGGCTACTGGGCTGGTCTGCCTCGAGCTGTACAAGGTCCTTGATGGAGGACATAAAGTGGAAGCT
TACAGAAACACATTTGCCAACCTGGCACTTCCACTATTCTCCATGGCTGAACCACTTCCACCAAAGGTGG
TGAAGCACCGTGACATGGCTTGGACAGTTTGGGACAGATGGGTTCTCAAGGGAAACCCAACTCTTCGTGA
GGTGTTGCAGTGGCTGGAGGACAAAGGGCTTAGCGCATACAGCATCTCTTGTGGAAGCTGTCTACTGTTC
AACAGTATGTTCACAAGGCACAAGGAGAGGATGGACAAGAAGGTTGTGGATCTCGCTCGGGATGTTGCGA
AAGTCGAGTTACCGCCTTATCGCAACCATCTTGATGTAGTGGTGGCTTGTGAGGATGAAGATGACAATGA
CGTCGATATTCCTCTCGTCTCTATCTACTTCAGGTGAGCTTACTATTAACTTTAAGAAGGAGATATACCA
TGTACCCATACGATGTTCCTGACTATGCGGGCTATCCCTATGACGTCCCGGACTATGCAGGATTGTATCC
ATATGACGTTCCAGATTACGCCACTAGAGCTGCTTACCCATACGATGTTCCTGACTATGCGGGCTATCCC
TATGACGTCCCGGACTATGCAGGATTGTATCCATATGACGTTCCAGATTACGCAATGTTTAAGAAAATGG
ATAAAAAAGCAGCGCAGAGAATTGCGATGGAATACAGAGCTATGATCTCGAAAGAATCTTTGTTCAGTAT
TGGTCAAAACTCGAACAATATATACGAATGGACTGCAGTGATCCGGGGTCCAGATGGCACTCCCTATGAA
GGTGGCATGTTTAATCTCAGTATTAAGTTTCCTACGGATTATCCTTTTAAACCACCCAAGTTTACGTTTA
AAACTCCGATTTACCATCCAAATATCAATGATGAAGGATCGATTTGCATGAACATTCTTAAAGACAAATG
GACTCCTGCTCTTATGGTTGAAAAGGTGCTTCTGTCAATACTTTTACTATTGGAAAAACCAAACCCAGAT
GATCCTCTTGTACCTGAAATTGGACAGCTCTTCAAGAATAACAGATTCCAATTTGACCAGAGAGCTCGAG
AATTCACTGCTCGACATGCTAATAATTAAGCTTTTACGCTTTTAAGCCAGCCCCGACACCCGCCAACACC
CGCTGACGCGCCCTGACGGGCTTGTCTGCTCCCGGCATCCGCTTACAGACAAGCTGTGACCGGGATGAGA
TCCGGCTGCTAACAAAGCCCGAAAGGAAGCTGAGTTGGCTGCTGCCACCGCTGAGCAATAACTAGCATAA
CCCCTTGGGGCCTCTAAACGGGTCTTGAGGGGTTTTTTGCTGAAAGGAGGAACTATATCCGGATTGGCGA
ATGGG
[124 nt withheld, positions 5956-6079]
C
[91 nt withheld, positions 6081-6171]
A
[49 nt withheld, positions 6173-6221]
CCTTTGACGTTGGAGTCCACGTTCTTT
[37 nt withheld, positions 6249-6285]
ACCCTATCTCGGTCTATTCTTTTGATTTATAAGGGATTTTGCCGATTTCGGCCTATTGGTTAAAAAATGA
GCTGATTTAACAAAAATTTAACGCGAATTTTAACAAAATATTAACGCTTACAATTTAGGTGGCACTTTTC
GGGGAAATGTGCGCGGAACCCCTATTTGTTTATTTTTCTAAATACATTCAAATATGTATCCGCTCATGAA
TTAATTCTTAGAAAAACTCATCGAGCATCAAATGAAACTGCAATTTATTCATATCAGGATTATCAATACC
ATATTTTTGAAAAAGCCGTTTCTGTAATGAAGGAGAAAACTCACCGAGGCAGTTCCATAGGATGGCAAGA
TCCTGGTATCGGTCTGCGATTCCGACTCGTCCAACATCAATACAACCTATTAATTTCCCCTCGTCAAAAA
TAAGGTTATCAAGTGAGAAATCACCATGAGTGACGACTGAATCCGGTGAGAATGGCAAAAGTTTATGCAT
TTCTTTCCAGACTTGTTCAACAGGCCAGCCATTACGCTCGTCATCAAAATCACTCGCATCAACCAAACCG
TTATTCATTCGTGATTGCGCCTGAGCGAGTCGAAATACGCGATCGCTGTTAAAAGGACAATTACAAACAG
GAATCGAATGCAACCGGCGCAGGAACACTGCCAGCGCATCAACAATATTTTCACCTGAATCAGGATATTC
TTCTAATACCTGGAATGCTGTTTTCCCGGGGATCGCAGTGGTGAGTAACCATGCATCATCAGGAGTACGG
ATAAAATGCTTGATGGTCGGAAGAGGCATAAATTCCGTCAGCCAGTTTAGTCTGACCATCTCATCTGTAA
CATCATTGGCAACGCTACCTTTGCCATGTTTCAGAAACAACTCTGGCGCATCGGGCTTCCCATACAATCG
ATAGATTGTCGCACCTGATTGCCCGACATTATCGCGAGCCCATTTATACCCATATAAATCAGCATCCATG
TTGGAATTTAATCGCGGCCTAGAGCAAGACGTTTCCCGTTGAATATGGCTCATAACACCCCTTGTATTAC
TGTTTATGTAAGCAGACAGTTTTATTGTTCATGACCAAAATCCCTTAACGTGAGTTTTCGTTCCACTGAG
CGTCAGACCCCGTAGAAAAGATCAAAGGATCTTCTTGAGATCCTTTTTTTCTGCGCGTAATCTGCTGCTT
GCAAACAAAAAAACCACCGCTACCAGCGGTGGTTTGTTTGCCGGATCAAGAGCTACCAACTCTTTTTCCG
AAGGTAACTGGCTTCAGCAGAGCGCAGATACCAAATACTGTCCTTCTAGTGTAGCCGTAGTTAGGCCACC
ACTTCAAGAACTCTGTAGCACCGCCTACATACCTCGCTCTGCTAATCCTGTTACCAGTGGCTGCTGCCAG
TGGCGATAAGTCGTGTCTTACCGGGTTGGACTCAAGACGATAGTTACCGGATAAGGCGCAGCGGTCGGGC
TGAACGGGGGGTTCGTGCACACAGCCCAGCTTGGAGCGAACGACCTACACCGAACTGAGATACCTACAGC
GTGAGCTATGAGAAAGCGCCACGCTTCCCGAAGGGAGAAAGGCGGACAGGTATCCGGTAAGCGGCAGGGT
CGGAACAGGAGAGCGCACGAGGGAGCTTCCAGGGGGAAACGCCTGGTATCTTTATAGTCCTGTCGGGTTT
CGCCACCTCTGACTTGAGCGTCGATTTTTGTGATGCTCGTCAGGGGGGCGGAGCCTATGGAAAAACGCCA
GCAACGCGGCCTTTTTACGGTTCCTGGCCTTTTGCTGGCCTTTTGCTCACATGTTCTTTCCTGCGTTATC
CCCTGATTCTGTGGATAACCGTATTACCGCCTTTGAGTGAGCTGATACCGCTCGCCGCAGCCGAACGACC
GAGCGCAGCGAGTCAGTGAGCGAGGAAGCGGAAGAGCGCCTGATGCGGTATTTTCTCCTTACGCATCTGT
GCGGTATTTCACACCGCAATGGTGCACTCTCAGTACAATCTGCTCTGATGCCGCATAGTTAAGCCAGTAT
ACACTCCGCTATCGCTACGTGACTGGGTCATGGCTGCGCCCCGACACCCGCCAACACCCGCTGACGCGCC
CTGACGGGCTTGTCTGCTCCCGGCATCCGCTTACAGACAAGCTGTGACCGACTCCGGGAGCTGCATGTGT
CAGAGGTTTTCACCGTCATCACCGAAACGCGCGAGGCAGCTGCGGTAAAGCTCATCAGCGTGGTCGTGAA
GCGATTCACAGATGTCTGCCTGTTCATCCGCGTCCAGCTCGTTGAGTTTCTCCAGAAGCGTTAATGTCTG
GCTTCTGATAAAGCGGGCCATGTTAAGGGCGGTTTTTTCCTGTTTGGTCACTGATGCCTCCGTGTAAGGG
GGATTTCTGTTCATGGGGGTAATGATACCGATGAAACGAGAGAGGATGCTCACGATACGGGTTACTGATG
ATGAACATGCCCGGTTACTGGAACGTTGTGAGGGTAAACAACTGGCGGTATGGATGCGGCGGGACCAGAG
AAAAATCACTCAGGGTCAATGCCAGCGCTTCGTTAATACAGATGTAGGTGTTCCACAGGGTAGCCAGCAG
CATCCTGCGATGCAGATCCGGAACATAATGGTGCAGGGCGCTGACTTCCGCGTTTCCAGACTTTACGAAA
CACGGAAACCCAAGACCATTCATGTTGTTGCTCAGGTCGCAGACGTTTTGCAGCAGCAGTCGCTTCACGT
TCGCTCGCGTATCGGTGATTCATTCTGCTAACCAGTAAGGCAACCCCGCCAGCCTAGCCGGGTCCTCAAC
GACAGGAGCACGATCATGCGCACCCGTGGGGCCGCCATGCCGGCGATAATGGCCTGCTTCTCGCCGAAAC
GTTTGGTGGCGGGACCAGTGACGAAGGCTTGAGCGAGGGCGTGCAAGATTCCGAATACCGCAAGCGACAG
GCCGATCATCGTCGCGCTCCAGCGAAAGCGGTCCTCGCCGAAAATGACCCAGAGCGCTGCCGGCACCTGT
CCTACGAGTTGCATGATAAAGAACACAGTCATAAGTGCGGCGACGATAGTCATGCCCCGCGCCCACCGGA
AGGAGCTGACTGGGTTGAAGGCTCTCAAGGGCATCGGTCGAGATCCCGGTGCCTAATGAGTGAGCTAACT
TACATTAATTGCGTTGCGCTCACTGCCCGCTTTCCAGTCGGGAAACCTGTCGTGCCAGCTGCATTAATGA
ATCGGCCAACGCGCGGGGAGAGGCGGTTTGCGTATTGG
